>Addgene plasmid #208315 | ABE-RA5.4 | addgene full sequence | sequence record 410389 | Addgene NGS Result
TCTGGCCGCCAAGAACCTGTCCGACGCCATCCTGCTGAGCGACATCCTGAGAGTGAACACCGAGATCACC
AAGGCCCCCCTGAGCGCCTCTATGATCAAGAGATACGACGAGCACCACCAGGACCTGACCCTGCTGAAAG
CTCTCGTGCGGCAGCAGCTGCCTGAGAAGTACAAAGAGATTTTCTTCGACCAGAGCAAGAACGGCTACGC
CGGCTACATTGACGGCGGAGCCAGCCAGGAAGAGTTCTACAAGTTCATCAAGCCCATCCTGGAAAAGATG
GACGGCACCGAGGAACTGCTCGTGAAGCTGAACAGAGAGGACCTGCTGCGGAAGCAGCGGACCTTCGACA
ACGGCAGCATCCCCCACCAGATCCACCTGGGAGAGCTGCACGCCATTCTGCGGCGGCAGGAAGATTTTTA
CCCATTCCTGAAGGACAACCGGGAAAAGATCGAGAAGATCCTGACCTTCCGCATCCCCTACTACGTGGGC
CCTCTGGCCAGGGGAAACAGCAGATTCGCCTGGATGACCAGAAAGAGCGAGGAAACCATCACCCCCTGGA
ACTTCGAGGAAGTGGTGGACAAGGGCGCTTCCGCCCAGAGCTTCATCGAGCGGATGACCAACTTCGATAA
GAACCTGCCCAACGAGAAGGTGCTGCCCAAGCACAGCCTGCTGTACGAGTACTTCACCGTGTATAACGAG
CTGACCAAAGTGAAATACGTGACCGAGGGAATGAGAAAGCCCGCCTTCCTGAGCGGCGAGCAGAAAAAGG
CCATCGTGGACCTGCTGTTCAAGACCAACCGGAAAGTGACCGTGAAGCAGCTGAAAGAGGACTACTTCAA
GAAAATCGAGTGCTTCGACTCCGTGGAAATCTCCGGCGTGGAAGATCGGTTCAACGCCTCCCTGGGCACA
TACCACGATCTGCTGAAAATTATCAAGGACAAGGACTTCCTGGACAATGAGGAAAACGAGGACATTCTGG
AAGATATCGTGCTGACCCTGACACTGTTTGAGGACAGAGAGATGATCGAGGAACGGCTGAAAACCTATGC
CCACCTGTTCGACGACAAAGTGATGAAGCAGCTGAAGCGGCGGAGATACACCGGCTGGGGCAGGCTGAGC
CGGAAGCTGATCAACGGCATCCGGGACAAGCAGTCCGGCAAGACAATCCTGGATTTCCTGAAGTCCGACG
GCTTCGCCAACAGAAACTTCATGCAGCTGATCCACGACGACAGCCTGACCTTTAAAGAGGACATCCAGAA
AGCCCAGGTGTCCGGCCAGGGCGATAGCCTGCACGAGCACATTGCCAATCTGGCCGGCAGCCCCGCCATT
AAGAAGGGCATCCTGCAGACAGTGAAGGTGGTGGACGAGCTCGTGAAAGTGATGGGCCGGCACAAGCCCG
AGAACATCGTGATCGAAATGGCCAGAGAGAACCAGACCACCCAGAAGGGACAGAAGAACAGCCGCGAGAG
AATGAAGCGGATCGAAGAGGGCATCAAAGAGCTGGGCAGCCAGATCCTGAAAGAACACCCCGTGGAAAAC
ACCCAGCTGCAGAACGAGAAGCTGTACCTGTACTACCTGCAGAATGGGCGGGATATGTACGTGGACCAGG
AACTGGACATCAACCGGCTGTCCGACTACGATGTGGACCATATCGTGCCTCAGAGCTTTCTGAAGGACGA
CTCCATCGACAACAAGGTGCTGACCAGAAGCGACAAGAACCGGGGCAAGAGCGACAACGTGCCCTCCGAA
GAGGTCGTGAAGAAGATGAAGAACTACTGGCGGCAGCTGCTGAACGCCAAGCTGATTACCCAGAGAAAGT
TCGACAATCTGACCAAGGCCGAGAGAGGCGGCCTGAGCGAACTGGATAAGGCCGGCTTCATCAAGAGACA
GCTGGTGGAAACCCGGCAGATCACAAAGCACGTGGCACAGATCCTGGACTCCCGGATGAACACTAAGTAC
GACGAGAATGACAAGCTGATCCGGGAAGTGAAAGTGATCACCCTGAAGTCCAAGCTGGTGTCCGATTTCC
GGAAGGATTTCCAGTTTTACAAAGTGCGCGAGATCAACAACTACCACCACGCCCACGACGCCTACCTGAA
CGCCGTCGTGGGAACCGCCCTGATCAAAAAGTACCCTAAGCTGGAAAGCGAGTTCGTGTACGGCGACTAC
AAGGTGTACGACGTGCGGAAGATGATCGCCAAGAGCGAGCAGGAAATCGGCAAGGCTACCGCCAAGTACT
TCTTCTACAGCAACATCATGAACTTTTTCAAGACCGAGATTACCCTGGCCAACGGCGAGATCCGGAAGCG
GCCTCTGATCGAGACAAACGGCGAAACCGGGGAGATCGTGTGGGATAAGGGCCGGGATTTTGCCACCGTG
CGGAAAGTGCTGAGCATGCCCCAAGTGAATATCGTGAAAAAGACCGAGGTGCAGACAGGCGGCTTCAGCA
AAGAGTCTATCCTGCCCAAGAGGAACAGCGATAAGCTGATCGCCAGAAAGAAGGACTGGGACCCTAAGAA
GTACGGCGGCTTCGACAGCCCCACCGTGGCCTATTCTGTGCTGGTGGTGGCCAAAGTGGAAAAGGGCAAG
TCCAAGAAACTGAAGAGTGTGAAAGAGCTGCTGGGGATCACCATCATGGAAAGAAGCAGCTTCGAGAAGA
ATCCCATCGACTTTCTGGAAGCCAAGGGCTACAAAGAAGTGAAAAAGGACCTGATCATCAAGCTGCCTAA
GTACTCCCTGTTCGAGCTGGAAAACGGCCGGAAGAGAATGCTGGCCTCTGCCGGCGAACTGCAGAAGGGA
AACGAACTGGCCCTGCCCTCCAAATATGTGAACTTCCTGTACCTGGCCAGCCACTATGAGAAGCTGAAGG
GCTCCCCCGAGGATAATGAGCAGAAACAGCTGTTTGTGGAACAGCACAAGCACTACCTGGACGAGATCAT
CGAGCAGATCAGCGAGTTCTCCAAGAGAGTGATCCTGGCCGACGCTAATCTGGACAAAGTGCTGTCCGCC
TACAACAAGCACCGGGATAAGCCCATCAGAGAGCAGGCCGAGAATATCATCCACCTGTTTACCCTGACCA
ATCTGGGAGCCCCTGCCGCCTTCAAGTACTTTGACACCACCATCGACCGGAAGAGGTACACCAGCACCAA
AGAGGTGCTGGACGCCACCCTGATCCACCAGAGCATCACCGGCCTGTACGAGACACGGATCGACCTGTCT
CAGCTGGGAGGTGACTCTGGCGGCTCAAAAAGAACCGCCGACGGCAGCGAATTCGAGCCCAAGAAGAAGA
GGAAAGTCTAACCGGTCATCATCACCATCACCATTGAGTTTAAACCCGCTGATCAGCCTCGACTGTGCCT
TCTAGTTGCCAGCCATCTGTTGTTTGCCCCTCCCCCGTGCCTTCCTTGACCCTGGAAGGTGCCACTCCCA
CTGTCCTTTCCTAATAAAATGAGGAAATTGCATCGCATTGTCTGAGTAGGTGTCATTCTATTCTGGGGGG
TGGGGTGGGGCAGGACAGCAAGGGGGAGGATTGGGAAGACAATAGCAGGCATGCTGGGGATGCGGTGGGC
TCTATGGCTTCTGAGGCGGAAAGAACCAGCTGGGGCTCGATACCGTCGACCTCTAGCTAGAGCTTGGCGT
AATCATGGTCATAGCTGTTTCCTGTGTGAAATTGTTATCCGCTCACAATTCCACACAACATACGAGCCGG
AAGCATAAAGTGTAAAGCCTAGGGTGCCTAATGAGTGAGCTAACTCACATTAATTGCGTTGCGCTCACTG
CCCGCTTTCCAGTCGGGAAACCTGTCGTGCCAGCTGCATTAATGAATCGGCCAACGCGCGGGGAGAGGCG
GTTTGCGTATTGGGCGCTCTTCCGCTTCCTCGCTCACTGACTCGCTGCGCTCGGTCGTTCGGCTGCGGCG
AGCGGTATCAGCTCACTCAAAGGCGGTAATACGGTTATCCACAGAATCAGGGGATAACGCAGGAAAGAAC
ATGTGAGCAAAAGGCCAGCAAAAGGCCAGGAACCGTAAAAAGGCCGCGTTGCTGGCGTTTTTCCATAGGC
TCCGCCCCCCTGACGAGCATCACAAAAATCGACGCTCAAGTCAGAGGTGGCGAAACCCGACAGGACTATA
AAGATACCAGGCGTTTCCCCCTGGAAGCTCCCTCGTGCGCTCTCCTGTTCCGACCCTGCCGCTTACCGGA
TACCTGTCCGCCTTTCTCCCTTCGGGAAGCGTGGCGCTTTCTCATAGCTCACGCTGTAGGTATCTCAGTT
CGGTGTAGGTCGTTCGCTCCAAGCTGGGCTGTGTGCACGAACCCCCCGTTCAGCCCGACCGCTGCGCCTT
ATCCGGTAACTATCGTCTTGAGTCCAACCCGGTAAGACACGACTTATCGCCACTGGCAGCAGCCACTGGT
AACAGGATTAGCAGAGCGAGGTATGTAGGCGGTGCTACAGAGTTCTTGAAGTGGTGGCCTAACTACGGCT
ACACTAGAAGAACAGTATTTGGTATCTGCGCTCTGCTGAAGCCAGTTACCTTCGGAAAAAGAGTTGGTAG
CTCTTGATCCGGCAAACAAACCACCGCTGGTAGCGGTGGTTTTTTTGTTTGCAAGCAGCAGATTACGCGC
AGAAAAAAAGGATCTCAAGAAGATCCTTTGATCTTTTCTACGGGGTCTGACACTCAGTGGAACGAAAACT
CACGTTAAGGGATTTTGGTCATGAGATTATCAAAAAGGATCTTCACCTAGATCCTTTTAAATTAAAAATG
AAGTTTTAAATCAATCTAAAGTATATATGAGTAAACTTGGTCTGACAGTTACCAATGCTTAATCAGTGAG
GCACCTATCTCAGCGATCTGTCTATTTCGTTCATCCATAGTTGCCTGACTCCCCGTCGTGTAGATAACTA
CGATACGGGAGGGCTTACCATCTGGCCCCAGTGCTGCAATGATACCGCGGCTACCACGCTCACCGGCTCC
AGATTTATCAGCAATAAACCAGCCAGCCGGAAGGGCCGAGCGCAGAAGTGGTCCTGCAACTTTATCCGCC
TCCATCCAGTCTATTAATTGTTGCCGGGAAGCTAGAGTAAGTAGTTCGCCAGTTAATAGTTTGCGCAACG
TTGTTGCCATTGCTACAGGCATCGTGGTGTCACGCTCGTCGTTTGGTATGGCTTCATTCAGCTCCGGTTC
CCAACGATCAAGGCGAGTTACATGATCCCCCATGTTGTGCAAAAAAGCGGTTAGCTCCTTCGGTCCTCCG
ATCGTTGTCAGAAGTAAGTTGGCCGCAGTGTTATCACTCATGGTTATGGCAGCACTGCATAATTCTCTTA
CTGTCATGCCATCCGTAAGATGCTTTTCTGTGACTGGTGAGTACTCAACCAAGTCATTCTGAGAATAGTG
TATGCGGCGACCGAGTTGCTCTTGCCCGGCGTCAATACGGGATAATACCGCGCCACATAGCAGAACTTTA
AAAGTGCTCATCATTGGAAAACGTTCTTCGGGGCGAAAACTCTCAAGGATCTTACCGCTGTTGAGATCCA
GTTCGATGTAACCCACTCGTGCACCCAACTGATCTTCAGCATCTTTTACTTTCACCAGCGTTTCTGGGTG
AGCAAAAACAGGAAGGCAAAATGCCGCAAAAAAGGGAATAAGGGCGACACGGAAATGTTGAATACTCATA
CTCTTCCTTTTTCAATATTATTGAAGCATTTATCAGGGTTATTGTCTCATGAGCGGATACATATTTGAAT
GTATTTAGAAAAATAAACAAATAGGGGTTCCGCGCACATTTCCCCGAAAAGTGCCACCTGACGTCGACGG
ATCGGGAGATCGATCTCCCGATCCCCTAGGGTCGACTCTCAGTACAATCTGCTCTGATGCCGCATAGTTA
AGCCAGTATCTGCTCCCTGCTTGTGTGTTGGAGGTCGCTGAGTAGTGCGCGAGCAAAATTTAAGCTACAA
CAAGGCAAGGCTTGACCGACAATTGCATGAAGAATCTGCTTAGGGTTAGGCGTTTTGCGCTGCTTCGCGA
TGTACGGGCCAGATATACGCGTTGACATTGATTATTGACTAGTTATTAATAGTAATCAATTACGGGGTCA
TTAGTTCATAGCCCATATATGGAGTTCCGCGTTACATAACTTACGGTAAATGGCCCGCCTGGCTGACCGC
CCAACGACCCCCGCCCATTGACGTCAATAATGACGTATGTTCCCATAGTAACGCCAATAGGGACTTTCCA
TTGACGTCAATGGGTGGAGTATTTACGGTAAACTGCCCACTTGGCAGTACATCAAGTGTATCATATGCCA
AGTACGCCCCCTATTGACGTCAATGACGGTAAATGGCCCGCCTGGCATTATGCCCAGTACATGACCTTAT
GGGACTTTCCTACTTGGCAGTACATCTACGTATTAGTCATCGCTATTACCATGGTGATGCGGTTTTGGCA
GTACATCAATGGGCGTGGATAGCGGTTTGACTCACGGGGATTTCCAAGTCTCCACCCCATTGACGTCAAT
GGGAGTTTGTTTTGGCACCAAAATCAACGGGACTTTCCAAAATGTCGTAACAACTCCGCCCCATTGACGC
AAATGGGCGGTAGGCGTGTACGGTGGGAGGTCTATATAAGCAGAGCTGGTTTAGTGAACCGTCAGATCCG
CTAGAGATCCGCGGCCGCTAATACGACTCACTATAGGGAGAGCCGCCACCATGAAACGGACAGCCGACGG
AAGCGAGTTCGAGTCACCAAAGAAGAAGCGGAAAGTCATGTCTGAAGTCGAGTTTAGCCACGAGTATTGG
ATGAGGCACGCACTGACCCTGGCAAAGCGAGCACGGGATGAAAGAGAAGTCCCCGTGGGCGCCGTGCTGG
TGCACAACAATAGAGTGATCGGAGAGGGATGGAACAAGGCAATCGGCCTCCACGACCCTACCGCACACGC
AGAGATCATGGCACTGAGGCAGGGAGGCCTGGTCATGCAGAATTACCGCCTGTACGATGCCACCCTGTAT
TCGACACTCGAGCCATGCGTGATGTGCGCAGGAGCAATGATCCACAGCAGGATCGGAAGAGTGGTGTTCG
GAGTGCGGGGCTCCAGGCACGGCGCAGTAGGCTCCCTGATGAATGTGCTGCACTACCCCGGCATAAAGCA
CCGGGTGGAGATCACAGAGGGAATCCTGGCAGACGAGTGCGCCGCCCTGCTGAGCCGTTTCTTTAGAATG
CCGAGACGGGTGTTCAAGGCCCAGAAGAAGGCACAGAGCTCCACCGACTCTGGAGGATCTAGCGGAGGAT
CCTCTGGCAGCGAGACACCAGGAACAAGCGAGTCAGCAACACCAGAGAGCAGTGGCGGCAGCAGCGGCGG
CAGCGACAAGAAGTACAGCATCGGCCTGGCCATCGGCACCAACTCTGTGGGCTGGGCCGTGATCACCGAC
GAGTACAAGGTGCCCAGCAAGAAATTCAAGGTGCTGGGCAACACCGACCGGCACAGCATCAAGAAGAACC
TGATCGGAGCCCTGCTGTTCGACAGCGGCGAAACAGCCGAGGCCACCCGGCTGAAGAGAACCGCCAGAAG
AAGATACACCAGACGGAAGAACCGGATCTGCTATCTGCAAGAGATCTTCAGCAACGAGATGGCCAAGGTG
GACGACAGCTTCTTCCACAGACTGGAAGAGTCCTTCCTGGTGGAAGAGGATAAGAAGCACGAGCGGCACC
CCATCTTCGGCAACATCGTGGACGAGGTGGCCTACCACGAGAAGTACCCCACCATCTACCACCTGAGAAA
GAAACTGGTGGACAGCACCGACAAGGCCGACCTGCGGCTGATCTATCTGGCCCTGGCCCACATGATCAAG
TTCCGGGGCCACTTCCTGATCGAGGGCGACCTGAACCCCGACAACAGCGACGTGGACAAGCTGTTCATCC
AGCTGGTGCAGACCTACAACCAGCTGTTCGAGGAAAACCCCATCAACGCCAGCGGCGTGGACGCCAAGGC
CATCCTGTCTGCCAGACTGAGCAAGAGCAGACGGCTGGAAAATCTGATCGCCCAGCTGCCCGGCGAAAAG
AAGAATGGCCTGTTCGGAAACCTGATTGCCCTGAGCCTGGGCCTGACCCCCAACTTCAAGAGCAACTTCG
ACCTGGCCGAGGATGCCAAACTGCAGCTGAGCAAGGACACCTACGACGACGACCTGGACAACCTGCTGGC
CCAGATCGGCGACCAGTACGCCGACCTGTT
Features (pLannotate 1.2.2; 16 found; start..end, strand, type, name):
   3353..3577    +  polyA_signal   bGH poly(A) signal: bovine growth hormone polyadenylation signal
   3581..3602    +  promoter       SV40 promoter (fragment): SV40 enhancer and early promoter
   3607..3623    +  misc_feature   MCS (fragment): pBluescript multiple cloning site
   3672..3688    -  protein_bind   lac operator: The lac repressor binds to the lac operator to inhibit transcription in E. coli. This inhibition can be relieved by adding lactose or isopropyl-β-D-thiogalactopyranoside (IPTG). lac repressor encoded by lacI
   3696..3726    -  promoter       lac promoter: promoter for the E. coli lac operon
   3741..3762    -  protein_bind   CAP binding site: CAP binding activates transcription in the presence of cAMP. E. coli catabolite activator protein
   3775..3867    -  CDS            lacI (fragment): lac repressor; lacI; The lac repressor binds to the lac operator to inhibit transcription in E. coli. This inhibition can be relieved by adding lactose or isopropyl-β-D-thiogalactopyranoside (IPTG).
   4050..4638    -  rep_origin     ori: high-copy-number ColE1/pMB1/pBR322/pUC origin of replication
   4809..5669    -  CDS            AmpR: β-lactamase; bla; confers resistance to ampicillin, carbenicillin, and related antibiotics
   5670..5774    -  promoter       AmpR promoter: bla
   5845..5889    -  misc_feature   bom (fragment): basis of mobility region from pBR322
   6044..6423    +  enhancer       CMV enhancer: human cytomegalovirus immediate early enhancer
   6424..6627    +  promoter       CMV promoter: human cytomegalovirus (CMV) immediate early promoter
   6669..6687    +  promoter       T7 promoter: promoter for bacteriophage T7 RNA polymerase
   6758..7240    +  CDS            tadA: TADA_ECOLI - Also known as yfhC. Experimental evidence at protein level: Swiss-Prot protein existence level 1. Catalyzes the deamination of adenosine to inosine at the wobble position 34 of tRNA(Arg2). Essential for cell viability. From Escherichia coli (strain K12).
   7355..3236    +  CDS            dCas9 (fragment) (across the origin): catalytically dead mutant of the Cas9 endonuclease from the Streptococcus pyogenes Type II CRISPR/Cas system RNA-guided DNA-binding protein that lacks endonuclease activity due to the D10A mutation in the RuvC catalytic domain and the N863A mutation in the HNH catalytic domain
