[The description below was written by a language model from this plasmid's Addgene catalogue record and pLannotate feature annotations shown in this document.]
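Description:
ABE-RA5.4 is a mammalian expression plasmid of about 8.2 kb that encodes an adenine base editor, built on a pCMV backbone with a pBR322-type origin. It is propagated in E. coli through a high-copy ColE1/pMB1-family origin and selected with ampicillin via the β-lactamase gene and its own promoter. The backbone also carries short remnants of earlier cloning vectors (lac promoter/operator, CAP site, and fragments of lacI, bom, an SV40 promoter and a multiple cloning site), which have no evident role in the construct's function. No mammalian selection marker is annotated.

The payload is a single fusion open reading frame driven by the human CMV immediate-early enhancer and promoter and terminated by the bovine growth hormone polyadenylation signal. A T7 promoter lies between the CMV promoter and the coding region, which could support in vitro transcription. The 5′ part of the ORF encodes an evolved variant of the E. coli tRNA adenosine deaminase TadA, listed with roughly twenty substitutions (including W23R, P48A, A106V, D108G, H123Y and I156F; one entry, "M1216I", appears to be a typographical error in the record). It is followed, after a gap presumably occupied by a linker, by Streptococcus pyogenes Cas9. The automated annotation labels this segment as a dCas9 fragment, but the catalogue describes it as the D10A form, i.e. a nickase that cuts only the guide-paired strand. Guided by a separately supplied sgRNA, the deaminase converts adenine to inosine in the displaced DNA strand, yielding A•T to G•C changes without a double-strand break. The associated publication presents this variant as expanding the sequence-context compatibility of adenine base editing.
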