Addgene plasmid #208315: ABE-RA5.4
Purpose: Expresses ABE-RA5.4 in mammalian cells
Depositing lab: Weixin Tang. Depositing organization: University of Chicago. Publication: An adenine base editor variant expands context compatibility. Xiao YL, Wu Y, Tang W. Nat Biotechnol. 2024 Jan 2. doi: 10.1038/s41587-023-01994-3. PubMed 38168987.
Backbone
  Vector backbone: pCMV with a BR322 origin
  Backbone size w/o insert (bp): 3402
  Vector type: Mammalian Expression
Growth in bacteria
  Bacterial resistance: Ampicillin, 100 μg/mL
  Growth temperature: 37°C
  Growth strain: DH5alpha
  Copy number: High Copy
Gene/Insert
  Gene/Insert name: TadA-RA5.4-SpCas9 D10A
  Species: E. coli
  Insert size (bp): 4818
  Mutation: W23R, R47K, P48A, R51L, I76Y, V82S, A106V, D108G, A109S, K110R, T111H, A114V, D119N, H123Y, M1216I, N127K, D147R, R152P, Q154R, E155V, I156F
  Cloning method: Restriction Enzyme; 5′ cloning site Unknown (unknown if destroyed); 3′ cloning site Unknown (unknown if destroyed)
Terms and licenses: Academic/Nonprofit Terms; Industry Terms: Not Available to Industry
How to cite: ABE-RA5.4 was a gift from Weixin Tang (Addgene plasmid # 208315 ; http://n2t.net/addgene:208315 ; RRID:Addgene_208315)
